Addgene plasmid #175547: pcDNA5/FRT/TO_H2B-HaloTag7-T2A-Tom20-HaloTag9
Purpose: Co-expression of HaloTag7 (nuclear) and 9 (mitochondrial surface) in mammalian cells
Depositing lab: Kai Johnsson. Depositing organization: Max Planck Institute for Medical Research. Publication: Engineered HaloTag variants for fluorescence lifetime multiplexing. Frei MS, Tarnawski M, Roberti MJ, Koch B, Hiblot J, Johnsson K. Nat Methods. 2021 Dec 16. pii: 10.1038/s41592-021-01341-x. doi: 10.1038/s41592-021-01341-x. PubMed 34916672.
Backbone
  Vector backbone: pCDNA5/FR/TO
  Vector type: Mammalian Expression
  Selectable markers: Hygromycin
Growth in bacteria
  Bacterial resistance: Ampicillin, 100 μg/mL
  Growth temperature: 37°C
  Growth strain: DH5alpha
  Copy number: High Copy
Gene/Insert
  Gene/Insert name: H2B-HaloTag7 and Tomm20-HaloTag9 (alt names: H2B-HaloTag7; Tomm20-HaloTag9)
  Species: H. sapiens (human)
  Mutation: HaloTag9 = HaloTag7-Q165H-P174R
  Cloning method: Gibson Cloning
Terms and licenses: Academic/Nonprofit Terms; Industry Terms: Not Available to Industry
How to cite: pcDNA5/FRT/TO_H2B-HaloTag7-T2A-Tom20-HaloTag9 was a gift from Kai Johnsson (Addgene plasmid # 175547 ; http://n2t.net/addgene:175547 ; RRID:Addgene_175547)
