[The description below was written by a language model from this plasmid's Addgene catalogue record and pLannotate feature annotations shown in this document.]
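Description:
pcDNA5/FRT/TO_H2B-HaloTag7-T2A-Tom20-HaloTag9 is a mammalian expression plasmid built on the pcDNA5/FRT/TO backbone. It is propagated in E. coli through a high-copy ColE1/pUC-type origin with ampicillin resistance. The backbone carries an FRT site placed directly upstream of a hygromycin resistance coding sequence with an SV40 poly(A) signal. No complete promoter is annotated ahead of HygR, consistent with this type of design, in which FLP-mediated recombination into a genomic FRT site in a suitable host cell line supplies the promoter and makes hygromycin selection report correct single-site integration. Expression of the payload is driven by the CMV enhancer/promoter, followed by short hits that the annotation tool labels as tet-responsive promoter fragments. These most plausibly correspond to the tet operator sites of the "TO" design, which make transcription repressible by Tet repressor and inducible with tetracycline or doxycycline in cells expressing the repressor. A bGH polyadenylation signal terminates the transcript.

The insert is a single open reading frame encoding two fusion proteins separated by a T2A self-cleaving peptide, which is named in the construct title but not separately annotated. The first is human histone H2B fused to HaloTag7, targeting the tag to chromatin in the nucleus. The second is human TOMM20 fused to HaloTag9, anchoring it on the mitochondrial outer membrane. HaloTag9 is HaloTag7 carrying the Q165H and P174R substitutions, and the annotation tool labels it as the parental dehalogenase dhaA. HaloTag is a modified bacterial dehalogenase that binds chloroalkane ligands covalently. The plasmid co-expresses both variants in distinct compartments, and the associated publication concerns engineered HaloTag variants for fluorescence lifetime multiplexing.
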