Features (pLannotate 1.2.2; 24 found; start..end, strand, type, name):
     19..396     +  CDS            H2B: human histone H2B; HIST1H2BJ
    409..1292    +  CDS            HaloTag® (fragment): modified bacterial dehalogenase that forms covalent bonds with chloroalkane derivatives
   1363..1797    +  CDS            TOMM20: TOM20_HUMAN - Also known as KIAA0016. Experimental evidence at protein level: Swiss-Prot protein existence level 1. Central component of the receptor complex responsible for the recognition and translocation of cytosolically synthesized mitochondrial preproteins. Together with TOM22 functions as the transit peptide receptor at the surface of the mitochondrion outer membrane and facilitates the movement of preproteins into the TOM40 translocation pore (By similarity). Required for the translocation across the mitochondrial outer membrane of cytochrome P450 monooxygenases. From Homo sapiens (Hum
   1825..2700    +  CDS            dhaA: DHAA_PSEPV - Experimental evidence at protein level: Swiss-Prot protein existence level 1. Catalyzes hydrolytic cleavage of carbon-halogen bonds in halogenated aliphatic compounds, leading to the formation of the corresponding primary alcohols, halide ions and protons. Has a broad substrate specificity, as it is able to dehalogenate mono- and di- chlorinated and brominated alkanes (up to at least C10), and the two isomers of 1,3-dichloropropene to 3-chloroallyl alcohol; the highest activity was found with 1,2-dibromoethane, while no activity was observed with the analog 1,2-dichloroethane. Fro
   2761..2985    +  polyA_signal   bGH poly(A) signal: bovine growth hormone polyadenylation signal
   2989..3010    +  promoter       SV40 promoter (fragment): SV40 enhancer and early promoter
   3031..3264    +  rep_origin     f1 ori (fragment) (sequence partly withheld): f1 bacteriophage origin of replication; arrow indicates direction of (+) strand synthesis
   3269..3316    +  protein_bind   FRT: FLP-mediated recombination occurs in the 8-bp core sequence TCTAGAAA (Turan and Bode, 2011). FLP recombinase from the Saccharomyces cerevisiae 2μ plasmid
   3324..4346    +  CDS            HygR: aminoglycoside phosphotransferase from E. coli; aph(4)-Ia; confers resistance to hygromycin
   4356..4481    +  CDS            ble (fragment): BLE_KLEPN - Experimental evidence at protein level: Swiss-Prot protein existence level 1. Binding protein with a strong affinity to the bleomycin family of antibiotics. Binds to CL990; an antimitotic-antibiotic compound. From Klebsiella pneumoniae.
   4476..4597    +  polyA_signal   SV40 poly(A) signal: SV40 polyadenylation signal
   4670..4686    -  protein_bind   lac operator: The lac repressor binds to the lac operator to inhibit transcription in E. coli. This inhibition can be relieved by adding lactose or isopropyl-β-D-thiogalactopyranoside (IPTG). lac repressor encoded by lacI
   4694..4724    -  promoter       lac promoter: promoter for the E. coli lac operon
   4739..4760    -  protein_bind   CAP binding site: CAP binding activates transcription in the presence of cAMP. E. coli catabolite activator protein
   4773..4865    -  CDS            lacI (fragment): lac repressor; lacI; The lac repressor binds to the lac operator to inhibit transcription in E. coli. This inhibition can be relieved by adding lactose or isopropyl-β-D-thiogalactopyranoside (IPTG).
   5048..5636    -  rep_origin     ori: high-copy-number ColE1/pMB1/pBR322/pUC origin of replication
   5807..6667    -  CDS            AmpR: β-lactamase; bla; confers resistance to ampicillin, carbenicillin, and related antibiotics
   6668..6772    -  promoter       AmpR promoter: bla
   6831..6883    -  misc_feature   bom (fragment): basis of mobility region from pBR322
   7038..7417    +  enhancer       CMV enhancer: human cytomegalovirus immediate early enhancer
   7418..7621    +  promoter       CMV promoter: human cytomegalovirus (CMV) immediate early promoter
   7623..7642    +  promoter       PLtetO-1 promoter (fragment): modified phage lambda PL promoter with tet operator sites (Lutz and Bujard, 1997)
   7644..7663    +  promoter       PLtetO-1 promoter (fragment): modified phage lambda PL promoter with tet operator sites (Lutz and Bujard, 1997)
   7671..7704    +  promoter       TRE3GV promoter (fragment): 3rd-generation Tet-responsive promoter that can be activated by binding of Tet-On® 3G, optimized for retroviral and lentiviral vectors
>Addgene plasmid #175547 | pcDNA5/FRT/TO_H2B-HaloTag7-T2A-Tom20-HaloTag9 | addgene full sequence | sequence record 347603 | Addgene NGS Result
TGCAGATATCCAGCAACCATGCCAGAGCCAGCGAAGTCTGCTCCCGCCCCGAAAAAGGGCTCCAAGAAGG
CGGTGACTAAGGCGCAGAAGAAAGGCGGCAAGAAGCGCAAGCGCAGCCGCAAGGAGAGCTATTCCATCTA
TGTGTACAAGGTTCTGAAGCAGGTCCACCCTGACACCGGCATTTCGTCCAAGGCCATGGGCATCATGAAT
TCGTTTGTGAACGACATTTTCGAGCGCATCGCAGGTGAGGCTTCCCGCCTGGCGCATTACAACAAGCGCT
CGACCATCACCTCCAGGGAGATCCAGACGGCCGTGCGCCTGCTGCTGCCTGGGGAGTTGGCCAAGCACGC
CGTGTCCGAGGGTACTAAGGCCATCACCAAGTACACCAGCGCTAAGGCTAGCGGATCCGAAATCGGTACT
GGCTTTCCATTCGACCCCCATTATGTGGAAGTCCTGGGCGAGCGCATGCACTACGTCGATGTTGGTCCGC
GCGATGGCACCCCTGTGCTGTTCCTGCACGGTAACCCGACCTCCTCCTACGTGTGGCGCAACATCATCCC
GCATGTTGCACCGACCCATCGCTGCATTGCTCCAGACCTGATCGGTATGGGCAAATCCGACAAACCAGAC
CTGGGTTATTTCTTCGACGACCACGTCCGCTTCATGGATGCCTTCATCGAAGCCCTGGGTCTGGAAGAGG
TCGTCCTGGTCATTCACGACTGGGGCTCCGCTCTGGGTTTCCACTGGGCCAAGCGCAATCCAGAGCGCGT
CAAAGGTATTGCATTTATGGAGTTCATCCGCCCTATCCCGACCTGGGACGAATGGCCAGAATTTGCCCGC
GAGACCTTCCAGGCCTTCCGCACCACCGACGTCGGCCGCAAGCTGATCATCGATCAGAACGTTTTTATCG
AGGGTACGCTGCCGATGGGTGTCGTCCGCCCGCTGACTGAAGTCGAGATGGACCATTACCGCGAGCCGTT
CCTGAATCCTGTTGACCGCGAGCCACTGTGGCGCTTCCCAAACGAGCTGCCAATCGCCGGTGAGCCAGCG
AACATCGTCGCGCTGGTCGAAGAATACATGGACTGGCTGCACCAGTCCCCTGTCCCGAAGCTGCTGTTCT
GGGGCACCCCAGGCGTTCTGATCCCACCGGCCGAAGCCGCTCGCCTGGCCAAAAGCCTGCCTAACTGCAA
GGCTGTGGACATCGGCCCGGGTCTGAATCTGCTGCAAGAAGACAACCCGGACCTGATCGGCAGCGAGATC
GCGCGCTGGCTGTCTACTCTGGAGATTTCCGGTGGCCGCGGCAGTGGAGAGGGCAGAGGAAGTCTGCTAA
CATGCGGTGACGTCGAGGAGAATCCTGGCCCAATGGTGGGTCGGAACAGCGCCATCGCCGCCGGTGTATG
CGGGGCCCTTTTCATTGGGTACTGCATCTACTTCGACCGCAAAAGACGAAGTGACCCCAACTTCAAGAAC
AGGCTTCGAGAACGAAGAAAGAAACAGAAGCTTGCCAAGGAGAGAGCTGGGCTTTCCAAGTTACCTGACC
TTAAAGATGCTGAAGCTGTTCAGAAGTTCTTCCTTGAAGAAATACAGCTTGGTGAAGAGTTACTAGCTCA
AGGTGAATATGAGAAGGGCGTAGACCATCTGACAAATGCAATTGCTGTGTGTGGACAGCCACAGCAGTTA
CTGCAGGTCTTACAGCAAACTCTTCCACCACCAGTGTTCCAGATGCTTCTGACTAAGCTCCCAACAATTA
GTCAGAGAATTGTAAGTGCTCAGAGCTTGGCTGAAGATGATGTGGAAGGCGGTAGCGGGGATCCACCGGT
CGCCACCGAGATTGGCACAGGGTTTCCCTTTGACCCTCATTACGTTGAGGTGCTGGGTGAGAGGATGCAC
TATGTCGATGTGGGACCCCGTGATGGCACACCTGTGCTGTTTCTCCATGGCAATCCTACCAGCTCCTATG
TGTGGAGGAACATCATACCGCATGTGGCTCCAACGCACCGATGTATCGCACCAGATCTGATCGGGATGGG
AAAGAGCGACAAACCTGATCTGGGATACTTCTTCGATGACCACGTGCGCTTCATGGACGCCTTTATCGAG
GCTTTGGGGCTTGAGGAGGTAGTGCTGGTCATCCACGATTGGGGATCTGCCCTGGGGTTTCATTGGGCGA
AACGCAATCCTGAGAGGGTTAAGGGCATAGCCTTCATGGAGTTCATACGGCCCATTCCAACATGGGACGA
ATGGCCGGAATTTGCTCGGGAAACCTTTCAAGCGTTCCGCACTACCGATGTTGGGAGAAAGCTCATCATC
GACCACAACGTGTTCATCGAAGGAACTCTCCGGATGGGTGTGGTACGACCCTTGACTGAAGTCGAGATGG
ACCACTATAGAGAGCCGTTTCTCAACCCAGTGGACAGAGAACCTCTGTGGAGGTTCCCCAACGAACTTCC
CATTGCAGGCGAACCAGCCAATATCGTCGCCCTCGTTGAGGAGTACATGGACTGGTTGCATCAGTCACCA
GTACCCAAGCTGTTGTTCTGGGGTACACCAGGAGTGCTGATTCCTCCCGCAGAAGCAGCTCGGCTGGCTA
AGTCTCTTCCCAACTGCAAAGCCGTCGACATTGGCCCAGGTCTGAATCTGCTTCAGGAGGATAATCCTGA
TCTGATTGGCAGTGAGATTGCCAGATGGCTGTCAACCCTGGAAATCTCCGGTAACCGCTCGAGTCTAGAG
GGCCCGTTTAAACCCGCTGATCAGCCTCGACTGTGCCTTCTAGTTGCCAGCCATCTGTTGTTTGCCCCTC
CCCCGTGCCTTCCTTGACCCTGGAAGGTGCCACTCCCACTGTCCTTTCCTAATAAAATGAGGAAATTGCA
TCGCATTGTCTGAGTAGGTGTCATTCTATTCTGGGGGGTGGGGTGGGGCAGGACAGCAAGGGGGAGGATT
GGGAAGACAATAGCAGGCATGCTGGGGATGCGGTGGGCTCTATGGCTTCTGAGGCGGAAAGAACCAGCTG
GGGCTCTAGGGGGTATCCCC
[124 nt withheld, positions 3031-3154]
C
[91 nt withheld, positions 3156-3246]
AGGGTGATGGTTCACGTACCTAGAAGTTCCTATTCCGAAGTTCCTATTCTCTAGAAAGTATAGGAACTTC
CTTGGCCAAAAAGCCTGAACTCACCGCGACGTCTGTCGAGAAGTTTCTGATCGAAAAGTTCGACAGCGTC
TCCGACCTGATGCAGCTCTCGGAGGGCGAAGAATCTCGTGCTTTCAGCTTCGATGTAGGAGGGCGTGGAT
ATGTCCTGCGGGTAAATAGCTGCGCCGATGGTTTCTACAAAGATCGTTATGTTTATCGGCACTTTGCATC
GGCCGCGCTCCCGATTCCGGAAGTGCTTGACATTGGGGAATTCAGCGAGAGCCTGACCTATTGCATCTCC
CGCCGTGCACAGGGTGTCACGTTGCAAGACCTGCCTGAAACCGAACTGCCCGCTGTTCTGCAGCCGGTCG
CGGAGGCCATGGATGCGATCGCTGCGGCCGATCTTAGCCAGACGAGCGGGTTCGGCCCATTCGGACCGCA
AGGAATCGGTCAATACACTACATGGCGTGATTTCATATGCGCGATTGCTGATCCCCATGTGTATCACTGG
CAAACTGTGATGGACGACACCGTCAGTGCGTCCGTCGCGCAGGCTCTCGATGAGCTGATGCTTTGGGCCG
AGGACTGCCCCGAAGTCCGGCACCTCGTGCACGCGGATTTCGGCTCCAACAATGTCCTGACGGACAATGG
CCGCATAACAGCGGTCATTGACTGGAGCGAGGCGATGTTCGGGGATTCCCAATACGAGGTCGCCAACATC
TTCTTCTGGAGGCCGTGGTTGGCTTGTATGGAGCAGCAGACGCGCTACTTCGAGCGGAGGCATCCGGAGC
TTGCAGGATCGCCGCGGCTCCGGGCGTATATGCTCCGCATTGGTCTTGACCAACTCTATCAGAGCTTGGT
TGACGGCAATTTCGATGATGCAGCTTGGGCGCAGGGTCGATGCGACGCAATCGTCCGATCCGGAGCCGGG
ACTGTCGGGCGTACACAAATCGCCCGCAGAAGCGCGGCCGTCTGGACCGATGGCTGTGTAGAAGTACTCG
CCGATAGTGGAAACCGACGCCCCAGCACTCGTCCGAGGGCAAAGGAATAGCACGTACTACGAGATTTCGA
TTCCACCGCCGCCTTCTATGAAAGGTTGGGCTTCGGAATCGTTTTCCGGGACGCCGGCTGGATGATCCTC
CAGCGCGGGGATCTCATGCTGGAGTTCTTCGCCCACCCCAACTTGTTTATTGCAGCTTATAATGGTTACA
AATAAAGCAATAGCATCACAAATTTCACAAATAAAGCATTTTTTTCACTGCATTCTAGTTGTGGTTTGTC
CAAACTCATCAATGTATCTTATCATGTCTGTATACCGTCGACCTCTAGCTAGAGCTTGGCGTAATCATGG
TCATAGCTGTTTCCTGTGTGAAATTGTTATCCGCTCACAATTCCACACAACATACGAGCCGGAAGCATAA
AGTGTAAAGCCTGGGGTGCCTAATGAGTGAGCTAACTCACATTAATTGCGTTGCGCTCACTGCCCGCTTT
CCAGTCGGGAAACCTGTCGTGCCAGCTGCATTAATGAATCGGCCAACGCGCGGGGAGAGGCGGTTTGCGT
ATTGGGCGCTCTTCCGCTTCCTCGCTCACTGACTCGCTGCGCTCGGTCGTTCGGCTGCGGCGAGCGGTAT
CAGCTCACTCAAAGGCGGTAATACGGTTATCCACAGAATCAGGGGATAACGCAGGAAAGAACATGTGAGC
AAAAGGCCAGCAAAAGGCCAGGAACCGTAAAAAGGCCGCGTTGCTGGCGTTTTTCCATAGGCTCCGCCCC
CCTGACGAGCATCACAAAAATCGACGCTCAAGTCAGAGGTGGCGAAACCCGACAGGACTATAAAGATACC
AGGCGTTTCCCCCTGGAAGCTCCCTCGTGCGCTCTCCTGTTCCGACCCTGCCGCTTACCGGATACCTGTC
CGCCTTTCTCCCTTCGGGAAGCGTGGCGCTTTCTCATAGCTCACGCTGTAGGTATCTCAGTTCGGTGTAG
GTCGTTCGCTCCAAGCTGGGCTGTGTGCACGAACCCCCCGTTCAGCCCGACCGCTGCGCCTTATCCGGTA
ACTATCGTCTTGAGTCCAACCCGGTAAGACACGACTTATCGCCACTGGCAGCAGCCACTGGTAACAGGAT
TAGCAGAGCGAGGTATGTAGGCGGTGCTACAGAGTTCTTGAAGTGGTGGCCTAACTACGGCTACACTAGA
AGAACAGTATTTGGTATCTGCGCTCTGCTGAAGCCAGTTACCTTCGGAAAAAGAGTTGGTAGCTCTTGAT
CCGGCAAACAAACCACCGCTGGTAGCGGTGGTTTTTTTGTTTGCAAGCAGCAGATTACGCGCAGAAAAAA
AGGATCTCAAGAAGATCCTTTGATCTTTTCTACGGGGTCTGACGCTCAGTGGAACGAAAACTCACGTTAA
GGGATTTTGGTCATGAGATTATCAAAAAGGATCTTCACCTAGATCCTTTTAAATTAAAAATGAAGTTTTA
AATCAATCTAAAGTATATATGAGTAAACTTGGTCTGACAGTTACCAATGCTTAATCAGTGAGGCACCTAT
CTCAGCGATCTGTCTATTTCGTTCATCCATAGTTGCCTGACTCCCCGTCGTGTAGATAACTACGATACGG
GAGGGCTTACCATCTGGCCCCAGTGCTGCAATGATACCGCGAGACCCACGCTCACCGGCTCCAGATTTAT
CAGCAATAAACCAGCCAGCCGGAAGGGCCGAGCGCAGAAGTGGTCCTGCAACTTTATCCGCCTCCATCCA
GTCTATTAATTGTTGCCGGGAAGCTAGAGTAAGTAGTTCGCCAGTTAATAGTTTGCGCAACGTTGTTGCC
ATTGCTACAGGCATCGTGGTGTCACGCTCGTCGTTTGGTATGGCTTCATTCAGCTCCGGTTCCCAACGAT
CAAGGCGAGTTACATGATCCCCCATGTTGTGCAAAAAAGCGGTTAGCTCCTTCGGTCCTCCGATCGTTGT
CAGAAGTAAGTTGGCCGCAGTGTTATCACTCATGGTTATGGCAGCACTGCATAATTCTCTTACTGTCATG
CCATCCGTAAGATGCTTTTCTGTGACTGGTGAGTACTCAACCAAGTCATTCTGAGAATAGTGTATGCGGC
GACCGAGTTGCTCTTGCCCGGCGTCAATACGGGATAATACCGCGCCACATAGCAGAACTTTAAAAGTGCT
CATCATTGGAAAACGTTCTTCGGGGCGAAAACTCTCAAGGATCTTACCGCTGTTGAGATCCAGTTCGATG
TAACCCACTCGTGCACCCAACTGATCTTCAGCATCTTTTACTTTCACCAGCGTTTCTGGGTGAGCAAAAA
CAGGAAGGCAAAATGCCGCAAAAAAGGGAATAAGGGCGACACGGAAATGTTGAATACTCATACTCTTCCT
TTTTCAATATTATTGAAGCATTTATCAGGGTTATTGTCTCATGAGCGGATACATATTTGAATGTATTTAG
AAAAATAAACAAATAGGGGTTCCGCGCACATTTCCCCGAAAAGTGCCACCTGACGTCGACGGATCGGGAG
ATCTCCCGATCCCCTATGGTGCACTCTCAGTACAATCTGCTCTGATGCCGCATAGTTAAGCCAGTATCTG
CTCCCTGCTTGTGTGTTGGAGGTCGCTGAGTAGTGCGCGAGCAAAATTTAAGCTACAACAAGGCAAGGCT
TGACCGACAATTGCATGAAGAATCTGCTTAGGGTTAGGCGTTTTGCGCTGCTTCGCGATGTACGGGCCAG
ATATACGCGTTGACATTGATTATTGACTAGTTATTAATAGTAATCAATTACGGGGTCATTAGTTCATAGC
CCATATATGGAGTTCCGCGTTACATAACTTACGGTAAATGGCCCGCCTGGCTGACCGCCCAACGACCCCC
GCCCATTGACGTCAATAATGACGTATGTTCCCATAGTAACGCCAATAGGGACTTTCCATTGACGTCAATG
GGTGGAGTATTTACGGTAAACTGCCCACTTGGCAGTACATCAAGTGTATCATATGCCAAGTACGCCCCCT
ATTGACGTCAATGACGGTAAATGGCCCGCCTGGCATTATGCCCAGTACATGACCTTATGGGACTTTCCTA
CTTGGCAGTACATCTACGTATTAGTCATCGCTATTACCATGGTGATGCGGTTTTGGCAGTACATCAATGG
GCGTGGATAGCGGTTTGACTCACGGGGATTTCCAAGTCTCCACCCCATTGACGTCAATGGGAGTTTGTTT
TGGCACCAAAATCAACGGGACTTTCCAAAATGTCGTAACAACTCCGCCCCATTGACGCAAATGGGCGGTA
GGCGTGTACGGTGGGAGGTCTATATAAGCAGAGCTCTCCCTATCAGTGATAGAGATCTCCCTATCAGTGA
TAGAGATCGTCGACGAGCTCGTTTAGTGAACCGTCAGATCGCCTGGAGACGCCATCCACGCTGTTTTGAC
CTCCATAGAAGACACCGGGACCGATCCAGCCTCCGGACTCTAGCGTTTAAACTTAAGCTTGGTACCGAGC
TCGGATCCACTAGTCCAGTGTGGTGGAATTC
